Addgene plasmid #117165: pASK-mSAN1-Streptag
Purpose: Expresses Strep-tagged murine SAN1 nuclease in bacteria
Depositing lab: Ian Macara. Depositing organization: Vanderbilt University. Publication: A senataxin-associated exonuclease SAN1 is required for resistance to DNA interstrand cross-links. Andrews AM, McCartney HJ, Errington TM, D'Andrea AD, Macara IG. Nat Commun. 2018 Jul 3;9(1):2592. doi: 10.1038/s41467-018-05008-8. PubMed 29968717.
Backbone
  Vector backbone: pASK-IBA3Plus
  Backbone manufacturer: IBA Lifesciences
  Backbone size w/o insert (bp): 3172
  Total vector size (bp): 5527
  Vector type: Bacterial Expression
Growth in bacteria
  Bacterial resistance: Ampicillin, 100 μg/mL
  Growth temperature: 37°C
  Growth strain: DH5alpha
  Growth instructions: Grow at 18oC after induction with tetracycline
  Copy number: High Copy
Gene/Insert
  Gene/Insert name: mSAN1 (alt name: CCPG; fam120b)
  Species: M. musculus (mouse)
  Insert size (bp): 2355
  GenBank ID: NM_001357822.1
  Entrez Gene: Fam120b (a.k.a. 4932442K08Rik, AW049283, AW413338, CCPG, Pgcc1, mKIAA1838)
  Promoter: tetR/tetA
  Tag / fusion protein: Streptag (C terminal on insert)
  Cloning method: Restriction Enzyme; 5′ cloning site Bsa1 (not destroyed); 3′ cloning site Bsa1 (not destroyed)
  Sequencing primers: 5′ custom
Resource information
  A portion of this plasmid was derived from a plasmid made by: MGC cDNA library
Terms and licenses: Academic/Nonprofit Terms; Industry Terms: Not Available to Industry
Depositor comments: MGC cDNA was a partial clone, repaired by the authors to generate full length mSAN1. mSAN1 contains a difference compared to NM_001357822.1 that results in a V549I protein-coding change.
How to cite: pASK-mSAN1-Streptag was a gift from Ian Macara (Addgene plasmid # 117165 ; http://n2t.net/addgene:117165 ; RRID:Addgene_117165)
