[The description below was written by a language model from this plasmid's Addgene catalogue record and pLannotate feature annotations shown in this document.]
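Description:
pASK-mSAN1-Streptag is a 5,527 bp bacterial expression plasmid built on the commercial pASK-IBA3Plus backbone for producing the mouse nuclease SAN1 (gene Fam120b, also called CCPG) in E. coli. It replicates from a high-copy ColE1/pUC-type origin and is selected with ampicillin through a β-lactamase cassette driven by its own bla promoter. An f1 phage origin is also present, which in principle allows single-stranded DNA production.

The roughly 2.36 kb mSAN1 coding sequence sits downstream of the tetR/tetA promoter/operator region and a strong ribosome binding site derived from bacteriophage T7 gene 10. It is fused at its C terminus to Strep-tag II, a short peptide that binds Strep-Tactin and permits affinity purification of the recombinant protein. The plasmid also encodes the tetracycline repressor TetR, positioned directly after the ampicillin resistance gene. TetR holds the tet promoter off until a tetracycline-class inducer is added, giving tightly regulated expression that does not depend on a particular host strain genotype. The insert was cloned by restriction digestion using BsaI sites at both ends, which are recorded as retained.

According to the depositor, the starting cDNA clone was partial and was repaired to give full-length mSAN1, and the sequence differs from the reference transcript by a change that produces a V549I substitution. The two available sequence records, depositor-supplied and sequencing-derived, show the same nine features in the same order and differ only in their numbering start point. The construct is intended for expression and purification of Strep-tagged SAN1, a senataxin-associated exonuclease studied for its role in resistance to DNA interstrand cross-links.
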