Features (pLannotate 1.2.2; 9 found; start..end, strand, type, name):
     36..91      +  promoter       tetR/tetA promoters: tetR; overlapping promoters for bacterial tetR and tetA
    130..152     +  RBS            RBS: efficient ribosome binding site from bacteriophage T7 gene 10 (Olins and Rangwala, 1989)
    160..2517    +  CDS            Fam120b: F120B_MOUSE - Also known as Ccpg, Kiaa1838. Experimental evidence at protein level: Swiss-Prot protein existence level 1. Functions as a transactivator of PPARG and ESR1. Functions in adipogenesis through PPARG activation. From Mus musculus (Mouse).
   2524..2546    +  CDS            Strep-Tag II (fragment): peptide that binds Strep-Tactin®, an engineered form of streptavidin
   2638..3066    +  rep_origin     f1 ori (sequence partly withheld): f1 bacteriophage origin of replication; arrow indicates direction of (+) strand synthesis
   3120..3224    +  promoter       AmpR promoter: bla
   3225..4084    +  CDS            AmpR (fragment): β-lactamase; bla; confers resistance to ampicillin, carbenicillin, and related antibiotics
   4092..4718    +  CDS            TetR: tetracycline repressor TetR; tetR; TetR binds to the tetracycline operator tetO to inhibit transcription. This inhibition can be relieved by adding tetracycline or doxycycline.
   4871..5459    +  rep_origin     ori: high-copy-number ColE1/pMB1/pBR322/pUC origin of replication
>Addgene plasmid #117165 | pASK-mSAN1-Streptag | depositor full sequence | sequence record 220935 | pASK-mSAN1-Streptag sequence 5527 bps
CCATCGAATGGCCAGATGATTAATTCCTAATTTTTGTTGACACTCTATCATTGATAGAGTTATTTTACCA
CTCCCTATCAGTGATAGAGAAAAGTGAAATGAATAGTTCGACAAAAATCTAGAAATAATTTTGTTTAACT
TTAAGAAGGAGATATACAAATGGGTGTAAGAGGTTTGCAGGGGTTTGTGGGGAGTACGTGCCCACACATA
TGTACCATAGTCAATATCCACGAGCTGGCAGAGCGTCACCGAAACAAGTACCCTGGATGTACGCCTACCA
TCGTGGTGGACGCCATGTGCTGTCTCCGATACTGGTACACAGCAGAGTCGTGGGTCTGCGGCGGCCAGTG
GAGAGAATACTACTGTGCTTTGAGAAATTTTGTTGCAGCCTTCACCTCTGCCGGCATCAAGTTGATATTC
TTCTTTGATGGCATGGTGGAGCCGGGGAAGCGAGATGAGTGGGTAAAGCGTAGACTCAAAAACAACCGGG
AGATATCCAAGATTTTTCACTACATCAAGTCAAAAAGAGATCAGCCAGGCAGAAACATGTTCTTCATTCC
CTCTGGGCTGGCCATATTCACACGGTTCGCCCTGAAGACACTGGGCCAGGAGACTTTCTGTTCATTACAG
GAGGCAGACTACGAGGTGGCTTCTTATGGCCTCCAGCACAACTGTCTGGGGATCCTTGGGGAAGACACTG
ACTACTTAATTTATGACACTTGCCCCTACTTTTCAATTGGCGATCTCTGCCTAGAGAGTCTCCAAACCAT
CATGCTCTGTCGAGAGAAGCTCTGTGAGAGCCTGGGCCTCCGTGTGGCAGACCTTCCTCTTCTGGCCTGT
CTGCTTGGCAATGACATCACTCCAGAGAGCATGTTTGAAAGCTTTCGGTACAAGTGCTTGTCATCCTATG
CTTCTGTGAAAGAGAATGCTGGCAAAAAAGGAAATATTATCCTAGCTGTCTCAGACTATATCTCCAAAGT
TCTTCATTTGTATCAAGGTGAGAAGAAGATAGAAGAGATGCTACCCTTGGGGCCAAACAAAGCTCTCTTT
TATAAAGGAGTAACCTCATATCTTTTGCCAGGGCAGAAATCTCCATGGTTAGTTCAAAAACCCAAAGGCA
TGATAACAGACAAACAGCAAATGGTGAGTTTAAATCCCGAATCCAAGCAAGAAGTCCCTATGTGTATTGA
TCCTGAATTCAAGCAAGAAGTTCCTGTGTGCACTAATCCCGAGTCCATGCAAGAAGTTCCCATGTGTATG
GATCCTGAGCCCAACCAGGAAGCTTCCATGTGCACAGATCCCGAATCCAAACAAGAAGTTCCCATGTGCA
CAGACTCCGAATCCAAGCCAGAAGTTTCCCAATATACAAACCCAGAGAGCAAGCAAAAATTACCTTCAGG
AATAGACACTGAATTTAACCTAGAAGCACTCATGTGTACACACCCTGAATTTAAACAAGAAGATGTCATG
GATATGGAACCTGAAATAAAGCAAGTAACCATGGTTTCCGAGTCTGAGATCTTAAAGGTTGCCAGGATGC
ATCACGTCCACTCAGAAAGCTACCTAGTGTACAACATTCTGAGCAGTGGGGAGATAGAATGCAGTAACAC
CCTGGAGGATGAGCTGGACCAAGCCCTCCCGAGCCAAGCCTTTATCTACCGCCCAGTCCGGCAGCGCGTC
TACGCACTCCTACTCGGGGACTGGAAAGATGGAGCCAGCACTGGCCCAGTGGTCAAGGAGTGGTTTGTGT
ACCCCGGTAACTCCCTGAAGCACCCAGACCTGGTTAGGCCTCTGCAGATGACCATTCAAGGGGGAACACC
TAGCTTGGAAGTTCTGTGGCTGAGCCAAGAGCCAGCAGTGCAGGCCCAGCGCCTGGACACCTTGCTAGCC
TGCTTCAACCTTTCCTCCTCAAGAGAAGAGCTGCAAGCAGTTGAGAGCCCGTTGAGAGCGCTGTGCTGCC
TCCTGATCTACCTCTTTGTCCAGGTGGACACTCTTTCCCTGGAAGATCTGCATGCATTTATCGCTCAGGC
CTTGTGCCTCCAAGGAAAATCAACCTCCCAGCTCATGCACTTACAGCTGGATTACATTAACTCCAGAGCT
GTGCAGCTGGGATCCCTCCTCGTCCGTGGCCTCACCACATTGGTACTAGTCAATAGCGCATGTGGCTTCC
CCTGGACAACAAGTGAGTTTATGCCCTGGAATGTGTTTGATGGCAAGCTTTTCCATCAGAAGTACCTGCA
GTCTGAAAAGGGATATGCCGTGGAAGTTCTTTTGGAACAAAATAGATCGTGGCTCACCAAGTTCCACAAC
CTGAAGGCAGTGGTCTGCAAGGCCTGCTCTAAGGAGAACCGGCGCATCGTAGGCAGAACGCACTGGGACT
CTCCTTACACAGGGAGGCAAGGGAGACAGGGCTACAGCTCCTACAGGACAGACTCCACACATGGCCATTC
TGGGCAGTCATGGAGAAACCAGGGTTCAGGGGGCAGACAGCATGAGCGTAACCACTGGAGAAGATACAGC
GCTTGGAGCCACCCGCAGTTCGAAAAATAATAAGCTTGACCTGTGAAGTGAAAAATGGCGCACATTGTGC
GACATTTTTTTTGTCTGCCGTTTACCGCTACTGCGTCACGGATCTCC
[124 nt withheld, positions 2638-2761]
C
[91 nt withheld, positions 2763-2853]
A
[49 nt withheld, positions 2855-2903]
CCTTTGACGTTGGAGTCCACGTTCTTT
[37 nt withheld, positions 2931-2967]
ACCCTATCTCGGTCTATTCTTTTGATTTATAAGGGATTTTGCCGATTTCGGCCTATTGGTTAAAAAATGA
GCTGATTTAACAAAAATTTAACGCGAATTTTAACAAAATATTAACGCTTACAATTTCAGGTGGCACTTTT
CGGGGAAATGTGCGCGGAACCCCTATTTGTTTATTTTTCTAAATACATTCAAATATGTATCCGCTCATGA
GACAATAACCCTGATAAATGCTTCAATAATATTGAAAAAGGAAGAGTATGAGTATTCAACATTTCCGTGT
CGCCCTTATTCCCTTTTTTGCGGCATTTTGCCTTCCTGTTTTTGCTCACCCAGAAACGCTGGTGAAAGTA
AAAGATGCTGAAGATCAGTTGGGTGCACGAGTGGGTTACATCGAACTGGATCTCAACAGCGGTAAGATCC
TTGAGAGTTTTCGCCCCGAAGAACGTTTTCCAATGATGAGCACTTTTAAAGTTCTGCTATGTGGCGCGGT
ATTATCCCGTATTGACGCCGGGCAAGAGCAACTCGGTCGCCGCATACACTATTCTCAGAATGACTTGGTT
GAGTACTCACCAGTCACAGAAAAGCATCTTACGGATGGCATGACAGTAAGAGAATTATGCAGTGCTGCCA
TAACCATGAGTGATAACACTGCGGCCAACTTACTTCTGACAACGATCGGAGGACCGAAGGAGCTAACCGC
TTTTTTGCACAACATGGGGGATCATGTAACTCGCCTTGATCGTTGGGAACCGGAGCTGAATGAAGCCATA
CCAAACGACGAGCGTGACACCACGATGCCTGTAGCAATGGCAACAACGTTGCGCAAACTATTAACTGGCG
AACTACTTACTCTAGCTTCCCGGCAACAATTGATAGACTGGATGGAGGCGGATAAAGTTGCAGGACCACT
TCTGCGCTCGGCCCTTCCGGCTGGCTGGTTTATTGCTGATAAATCTGGAGCCGGTGAGCGTGGCTCTCGC
GGTATCATTGCAGCACTGGGGCCAGATGGTAAGCCCTCCCGTATCGTAGTTATCTACACGACGGGGAGTC
AGGCAACTATGGATGAACGAAATAGACAGATCGCTGAGATAGGTGCCTCACTGATTAAGCATTGGTAGGA
ATTAATGATGTCTCGTTTAGATAAAAGTAAAGTGATTAACAGCGCATTAGAGCTGCTTAATGAGGTCGGA
ATCGAAGGTTTAACAACCCGTAAACTCGCCCAGAAGCTAGGTGTAGAGCAGCCTACATTGTATTGGCATG
TAAAAAATAAGCGGGCTTTGCTCGACGCCTTAGCCATTGAGATGTTAGATAGGCACCATACTCACTTTTG
CCCTTTAGAAGGGGAAAGCTGGCAAGATTTTTTACGTAATAACGCTAAAAGTTTTAGATGTGCTTTACTA
AGTCATCGCGATGGAGCAAAAGTACATTTAGGTACACGGCCTACAGAAAAACAGTATGAAACTCTCGAAA
ATCAATTAGCCTTTTTATGCCAACAAGGTTTTTCACTAGAGAATGCATTATATGCACTCAGCGCAGTGGG
GCATTTTACTTTAGGTTGCGTATTGGAAGATCAAGAGCATCAAGTCGCTAAAGAAGAAAGGGAAACACCT
ACTACTGATAGTATGCCGCCATTATTACGACAAGCTATCGAATTATTTGATCACCAAGGTGCAGAGCCAG
CCTTCTTATTCGGCCTTGAATTGATCATATGCGGATTAGAAAAACAACTTAAATGTGAAAGTGGGTCTTA
AAAGCAGCATAACCTTTTTCCGTGATGGTAACTTCACTAGTTTAAAAGGATCTAGGTGAAGATCCTTTTT
GATAATCTCATGACCAAAATCCCTTAACGTGAGTTTTCGTTCCACTGAGCGTCAGACCCCGTAGAAAAGA
TCAAAGGATCTTCTTGAGATCCTTTTTTTCTGCGCGTAATCTGCTGCTTGCAAACAAAAAAACCACCGCT
ACCAGCGGTGGTTTGTTTGCCGGATCAAGAGCTACCAACTCTTTTTCCGAAGGTAACTGGCTTCAGCAGA
GCGCAGATACCAAATACTGTCCTTCTAGTGTAGCCGTAGTTAGGCCACCACTTCAAGAACTCTGTAGCAC
CGCCTACATACCTCGCTCTGCTAATCCTGTTACCAGTGGCTGCTGCCAGTGGCGATAAGTCGTGTCTTAC
CGGGTTGGACTCAAGACGATAGTTACCGGATAAGGCGCAGCGGTCGGGCTGAACGGGGGGTTCGTGCACA
CAGCCCAGCTTGGAGCGAACGACCTACACCGAACTGAGATACCTACAGCGTGAGCTATGAGAAAGCGCCA
CGCTTCCCGAAGGGAGAAAGGCGGACAGGTATCCGGTAAGCGGCAGGGTCGGAACAGGAGAGCGCACGAG
GGAGCTTCCAGGGGGAAACGCCTGGTATCTTTATAGTCCTGTCGGGTTTCGCCACCTCTGACTTGAGCGT
CGATTTTTGTGATGCTCGTCAGGGGGGCGGAGCCTATGGAAAAACGCCAGCAACGCGGCCTTTTTACGGT
TCCTGGCCTTTTGCTGGCCTTTTGCTCACATGACCCGACA
