Features (pLannotate 1.2.2; 9 found; start..end, strand, type, name):
      1..56      +  promoter       tetR/tetA promoters: tetR; overlapping promoters for bacterial tetR and tetA
     95..117     +  RBS            RBS: efficient ribosome binding site from bacteriophage T7 gene 10 (Olins and Rangwala, 1989)
    125..2482    +  CDS            Fam120b: F120B_MOUSE - Also known as Ccpg, Kiaa1838. Experimental evidence at protein level: Swiss-Prot protein existence level 1. Functions as a transactivator of PPARG and ESR1. Functions in adipogenesis through PPARG activation. From Mus musculus (Mouse).
   2489..2511    +  CDS            Strep-Tag II (fragment): peptide that binds Strep-Tactin®, an engineered form of streptavidin
   2603..3031    +  rep_origin     f1 ori (sequence partly withheld): f1 bacteriophage origin of replication; arrow indicates direction of (+) strand synthesis
   3085..3189    +  promoter       AmpR promoter: bla
   3190..4049    +  CDS            AmpR (fragment): β-lactamase; bla; confers resistance to ampicillin, carbenicillin, and related antibiotics
   4057..4683    +  CDS            TetR: tetracycline repressor TetR; tetR; TetR binds to the tetracycline operator tetO to inhibit transcription. This inhibition can be relieved by adding tetracycline or doxycycline.
   4836..5424    +  rep_origin     ori: high-copy-number ColE1/pMB1/pBR322/pUC origin of replication
>Addgene plasmid #117165 | pASK-mSAN1-Streptag | addgene full sequence | sequence record 224811 | Addgene NGS Result
GTTGACACTCTATCATTGATAGAGTTATTTTACCACTCCCTATCAGTGATAGAGAAAAGTGAAATGAATA
GTTCGACAAAAATCTAGAAATAATTTTGTTTAACTTTAAGAAGGAGATATACAAATGGGTGTAAGAGGTT
TGCAGGGGTTTGTGGGGAGTACGTGCCCACACATATGTACCATAGTCAATATCCACGAGCTGGCAGAGCG
TCACCGAAACAAGTACCCTGGATGTACGCCTACCATCGTGGTGGACGCCATGTGCTGTCTCCGATACTGG
TACACAGCAGAGTCGTGGGTCTGCGGCGGCCAGTGGAGAGAATACTACTGTGCTTTGAGAAATTTTGTTG
CAGCCTTCACCTCTGCCGGCATCAAGTTGATATTCTTCTTTGATGGCATGGTGGAGCCGGGGAAGCGAGA
TGAGTGGGTAAAGCGTAGACTCAAAAACAACCGGGAGATATCCAAGATTTTTCACTACATCAAGTCAAAA
AGAGATCAGCCAGGCAGAAACATGTTCTTCATTCCCTCTGGGCTGGCCATATTCACACGGTTCGCCCTGA
AGACACTGGGCCAGGAGACTTTCTGTTCATTACAGGAGGCAGACTACGAGGTGGCTTCTTATGGCCTCCA
GCACAACTGTCTGGGGATCCTTGGGGAAGACACTGACTACTTAATTTATGACACTTGCCCCTACTTTTCA
ATTGGCGATCTCTGCCTAGAGAGTCTCCAAACCATCATGCTCTGTCGAGAGAAGCTCTGTGAGAGCCTGG
GCCTCCGTGTGGCAGACCTTCCTCTTCTGGCCTGTCTGCTTGGCAATGACATCACTCCAGAGAGCATGTT
TGAAAGCTTTCGGTACAAGTGCTTGTCATCCTATGCTTCTGTGAAAGAGAATGCTGGCAAAAAAGGAAAT
ATTATCCTAGCTGTCTCAGACTATATCTCCAAAGTTCTTCATTTGTATCAAGGTGAGAAGAAGATAGAAG
AGATGCTACCCTTGGGGCCAAACAAAGCTCTCTTTTATAAAGGAGTAACCTCATATCTTTTGCCAGGGCA
GAAATCTCCATGGTTAGTTCAAAAACCCAAAGGCATGATAACAGACAAACAGCAAATGGTGAGTTTAAAT
CCCGAATCCAAGCAAGAAGTCCCTATGTGTATTGATCCTGAATTCAAGCAAGAAGTTCCTGTGTGCACTA
ATCCCGAGTCCATGCAAGAAGTTCCCATGTGTATGGATCCTGAGCCCAACCAGGAAGCTTCCATGTGCAC
AGATCCCGAATCCAAACAAGAAGTTCCCATGTGCACAGACTCCGAATCCAAGCCAGAAGTTTCCCAATAT
ACAAACCCAGAGAGCAAGCAAAAATTACCTTCAGGAATAGACACTGAATTTAACCTAGAAGCACTCATGT
GTACACACCCTGAATTTAAACAAGAAGATGTCATGGATATGGAACCTGAAATAAAGCAAGTAACCATGGT
TTCCGAGTCTGAGATCTTAAAGGTTGCCAGGATGCATCACGTCCACTCAGAAAGCTACCTAGTGTACAAC
ATTCTGAGCAGTGGGGAGATAGAATGCAGTAACACCCTGGAGGATGAGCTGGACCAAGCCCTCCCGAGCC
AAGCCTTTATCTACCGCCCAGTCCGGCAGCGCGTCTACGCACTCCTACTCGGGGACTGGAAAGATGGAGC
CAGCACTGGCCCAGTGGTCAAGGAGTGGTTTGTGTACCCCGGTAACTCCCTGAAGCACCCAGACCTGGTT
AGGCCTCTGCAGATGACCATTCAAGGGGGAACACCTAGCTTGGAAGTTCTGTGGCTGAGCCAAGAGCCAG
CAGTGCAGGCCCAGCGCCTGGACACCTTGCTAGCCTGCTTCAACCTTTCCTCCTCAAGAGAAGAGCTGCA
AGCAGTTGAGAGCCCGTTGAGAGCGCTGTGCTGCCTCCTGATCTACCTCTTTGTCCAGGTGGACACTCTT
TCCCTGGAAGATCTGCATGCATTTATCGCTCAGGCCTTGTGCCTCCAAGGAAAATCAACCTCCCAGCTCA
TGCACTTACAGCTGGATTACATTAACTCCAGAGCTGTGCAGCTGGGATCCCTCCTCGTCCGTGGCCTCAC
CACATTGGTACTAGTCAATAGCGCATGTGGCTTCCCCTGGACAACAAGTGAGTTTATGCCCTGGAATGTG
TTTGATGGCAAGCTTTTCCATCAGAAGTACCTGCAGTCTGAAAAGGGATATGCCGTGGAAGTTCTTTTGG
AACAAAATAGATCGTGGCTCACCAAGTTCCACAACCTGAAGGCAGTGGTCTGCAAGGCCTGCTCTAAGGA
GAACCGGCGCATCGTAGGCAGAACGCACTGGGACTCTCCTTACACAGGGAGGCAAGGGAGACAGGGCTAC
AGCTCCTACAGGACAGACTCCACACATGGCCATTCTGGGCAGTCATGGAGAAACCAGGGTTCAGGGGGCA
GACAGCATGAGCGTAACCACTGGAGAAGATACAGCGCTTGGAGCCACCCGCAGTTCGAAAAATAATAAGC
TTGACCTGTGAAGTGAAAAATGGCGCACATTGTGCGACATTTTTTTTGTCTGCCGTTTACCGCTACTGCG
TCACGGATCTCC
[124 nt withheld, positions 2603-2726]
C
[91 nt withheld, positions 2728-2818]
A
[49 nt withheld, positions 2820-2868]
CCTTTGACGTTGGAGTCCACGTTCTTT
[37 nt withheld, positions 2896-2932]
ACCCTATCTCGGTCTATTCTTTTGATTTATAAGGGATTTTGCCGATTTCGGCCTATTGGTTAAAAAATGA
GCTGATTTAACAAAAATTTAACGCGAATTTTAACAAAATATTAACGCTTACAATTTCAGGTGGCACTTTT
CGGGGAAATGTGCGCGGAACCCCTATTTGTTTATTTTTCTAAATACATTCAAATATGTATCCGCTCATGA
GACAATAACCCTGATAAATGCTTCAATAATATTGAAAAAGGAAGAGTATGAGTATTCAACATTTCCGTGT
CGCCCTTATTCCCTTTTTTGCGGCATTTTGCCTTCCTGTTTTTGCTCACCCAGAAACGCTGGTGAAAGTA
AAAGATGCTGAAGATCAGTTGGGTGCACGAGTGGGTTACATCGAACTGGATCTCAACAGCGGTAAGATCC
TTGAGAGTTTTCGCCCCGAAGAACGTTTTCCAATGATGAGCACTTTTAAAGTTCTGCTATGTGGCGCGGT
ATTATCCCGTATTGACGCCGGGCAAGAGCAACTCGGTCGCCGCATACACTATTCTCAGAATGACTTGGTT
GAGTACTCACCAGTCACAGAAAAGCATCTTACGGATGGCATGACAGTAAGAGAATTATGCAGTGCTGCCA
TAACCATGAGTGATAACACTGCGGCCAACTTACTTCTGACAACGATCGGAGGACCGAAGGAGCTAACCGC
TTTTTTGCACAACATGGGGGATCATGTAACTCGCCTTGATCGTTGGGAACCGGAGCTGAATGAAGCCATA
CCAAACGACGAGCGTGACACCACGATGCCTGTAGCAATGGCAACAACGTTGCGCAAACTATTAACTGGCG
AACTACTTACTCTAGCTTCCCGGCAACAATTGATAGACTGGATGGAGGCGGATAAAGTTGCAGGACCACT
TCTGCGCTCGGCCCTTCCGGCTGGCTGGTTTATTGCTGATAAATCTGGAGCCGGTGAGCGTGGCTCTCGC
GGTATCATTGCAGCACTGGGGCCAGATGGTAAGCCCTCCCGTATCGTAGTTATCTACACGACGGGGAGTC
AGGCAACTATGGATGAACGAAATAGACAGATCGCTGAGATAGGTGCCTCACTGATTAAGCATTGGTAGGA
ATTAATGATGTCTCGTTTAGATAAAAGTAAAGTGATTAACAGCGCATTAGAGCTGCTTAATGAGGTCGGA
ATCGAAGGTTTAACAACCCGTAAACTCGCCCAGAAGCTAGGTGTAGAGCAGCCTACATTGTATTGGCATG
TAAAAAATAAGCGGGCTTTGCTCGACGCCTTAGCCATTGAGATGTTAGATAGGCACCATACTCACTTTTG
CCCTTTAGAAGGGGAAAGCTGGCAAGATTTTTTACGTAATAACGCTAAAAGTTTTAGATGTGCTTTACTA
AGTCATCGCGATGGAGCAAAAGTACATTTAGGTACACGGCCTACAGAAAAACAGTATGAAACTCTCGAAA
ATCAATTAGCCTTTTTATGCCAACAAGGTTTTTCACTAGAGAATGCATTATATGCACTCAGCGCAGTGGG
GCATTTTACTTTAGGTTGCGTATTGGAAGATCAAGAGCATCAAGTCGCTAAAGAAGAAAGGGAAACACCT
ACTACTGATAGTATGCCGCCATTATTACGACAAGCTATCGAATTATTTGATCACCAAGGTGCAGAGCCAG
CCTTCTTATTCGGCCTTGAATTGATCATATGCGGATTAGAAAAACAACTTAAATGTGAAAGTGGGTCTTA
AAAGCAGCATAACCTTTTTCCGTGATGGTAACTTCACTAGTTTAAAAGGATCTAGGTGAAGATCCTTTTT
GATAATCTCATGACCAAAATCCCTTAACGTGAGTTTTCGTTCCACTGAGCGTCAGACCCCGTAGAAAAGA
TCAAAGGATCTTCTTGAGATCCTTTTTTTCTGCGCGTAATCTGCTGCTTGCAAACAAAAAAACCACCGCT
ACCAGCGGTGGTTTGTTTGCCGGATCAAGAGCTACCAACTCTTTTTCCGAAGGTAACTGGCTTCAGCAGA
GCGCAGATACCAAATACTGTTCTTCTAGTGTAGCCGTAGTTAGGCCACCACTTCAAGAACTCTGTAGCAC
CGCCTACATACCTCGCTCTGCTAATCCTGTTACCAGTGGCTGCTGCCAGTGGCGATAAGTCGTGTCTTAC
CGGGTTGGACTCAAGACGATAGTTACCGGATAAGGCGCAGCGGTCGGGCTGAACGGGGGGTTCGTGCACA
CAGCCCAGCTTGGAGCGAACGACCTACACCGAACTGAGATACCTACAGCGTGAGCTATGAGAAAGCGCCA
CGCTTCCCGAAGGGAGAAAGGCGGACAGGTATCCGGTAAGCGGCAGGGTCGGAACAGGAGAGCGCACGAG
GGAGCTTCCAGGGGGAAACGCCTGGTATCTTTATAGTCCTGTCGGGTTTCGCCACCTCTGACTTGAGCGT
CGATTTTTGTGATGCTCGTCAGGGGGGCGGAGCCTATGGAAAAACGCCAGCAACGCGGCCTTTTTACGGT
TCCTGGCCTTTTGCTGGCCTTTTGCTCACATGACCCGACACCATCGAATGGCCAGATGATTAATTCCTAA
TTTTT
